Addgene plasmid #61409: pOPINK-OTUD2 (full-length, aa 1-348)
Purpose: Expresses human OTUD2 (full-length) in E. coli.
Depositing lab: David Komander. Depositing organization: MRC Laboratory of Molecular Biology. Publication: OTU Deubiquitinases Reveal Mechanisms of Linkage Specificity and Enable Ubiquitin Chain Restriction Analysis. Mevissen TE, Hospenthal MK, Geurink PP, Elliott PR, Akutsu M, Arnaudo N, Ekkebus R, Kulathu Y, Wauer T, El Oualid F, Freund SM, Ovaa H, Komander D. Cell. 2013 Jul 3;154(1):169-84. doi: 10.1016/j.cell.2013.05.046. PubMed 23827681.
Backbone
  Vector backbone: pOPINK
  Backbone manufacturer: OPPF-UK
  Backbone size w/o insert (bp): 6299
  Total vector size (bp): 7014
  Vector type: Bacterial Expression
Growth in bacteria
  Bacterial resistance: Kanamycin, 50 μg/mL
  Growth temperature: 37°C
  Growth strain: DH5alpha
  Copy number: Unknown
Gene/Insert
  Gene/Insert name: OTUD2
  Species: H. sapiens (human)
  Insert size (bp): 1044
  GenBank ID: NM_018566.3
  Entrez Gene: YOD1 (a.k.a. DUBA8, OTUD2, PRO0907)
  Promoter: T7
  Tag / fusion protein: His6-GST-3C (N terminal on backbone)
  Cloning method: Restriction Enzyme; 5′ cloning site KpnI (destroyed during cloning); 3′ cloning site HindIII (not destroyed)
  Sequencing primers: 5′ pGEX 5’; 3′ T7 Terminal
Terms and licenses: Academic/Nonprofit Terms; Industry Terms: Not Available to Industry
Depositor comments: Hospenthal MK, Mevissen TET, Komander D. Nature Protoc. 2015 Jan 29;10:349-361. doi:10.1038/nprot.2015.018
How to cite: pOPINK-OTUD2 (full-length, aa 1-348) was a gift from David Komander (Addgene plasmid # 61409 ; http://n2t.net/addgene:61409 ; RRID:Addgene_61409)
