[The description below was written by a language model from this plasmid's Addgene catalogue record and pLannotate feature annotations shown in this document.]
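Description:
pOPINK-OTUD2 (full-length, aa 1-348) is a bacterial expression plasmid built on the pOPINK backbone for producing the human OTU-family deubiquitinase OTUD2 (gene symbol YOD1) in E. coli. The roughly 7 kb plasmid is selected with kanamycin through an aminoglycoside phosphotransferase gene and replicates from a ColE1/pMB1-type origin. The pBR322-derived bom and rop elements are also annotated, and the catalogue lists copy number as unknown. An f1 phage origin is present too, along with residual fragments of a tetracycline resistance gene that appear to be backbone remnants rather than functional markers.

The expression cassette follows the standard T7/lac design. A T7 promoter is followed immediately by a lac operator and a T7 gene 10 ribosome binding site, and a lacI gene carried on the plasmid supplies the repressor. Transcription therefore depends on T7 RNA polymerase in the host and is induced with IPTG. The open reading frame begins with a His6 tag, then Schistosoma japonicum GST and, according to the catalogue, a 3C protease cleavage site in the short linker before the 1,044 bp OTUD2 coding sequence. This arrangement allows nickel or glutathione affinity purification followed by proteolytic removal of the tags. The insert was cloned between KpnI, which was destroyed, and HindIII. Further His-tag and T7 gene 10B-derived fragments are annotated between the insert and the T7 terminator. The record lists only N-terminal tags, so these are probably untranslated vector sequence, though this is not stated explicitly. The associated work concerns the linkage specificity of OTU deubiquitinases and ubiquitin chain restriction analysis, for which the purified recombinant enzyme would be used.
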