Features (pLannotate 1.2.2; 21 found; start..end, strand, type, name):
     12..467     +  rep_origin     f1 ori (sequence partly withheld): f1 bacteriophage origin of replication; arrow indicates direction of (+) strand synthesis
    494..551     +  promoter       AmpR promoter (fragment): bla
    560..1375    -  CDS            KanR: aminoglycoside phosphotransferase; aph(3')-Ia; confers resistance to kanamycin in bacteria or G418 (Geneticin®) in eukaryotes
   1497..2085    +  rep_origin     ori: high-copy-number ColE1/pMB1/pBR322/pUC origin of replication
   2271..2413    -  misc_feature   bom: basis of mobility region from pBR322
   2515..2706    -  CDS            rop: Rop protein, which maintains plasmids at low copy number; rop
   2723..3103    +  CDS            YPB1_ECOLX: Protein predicted: Swiss-Prot protein existence level 4. From Escherichia coli.
   3175..3466    -  CDS            TcR (fragment): tetracycline efflux protein; tet; confers resistance to tetracycline
   3481..3502    -  protein_bind   CAP binding site: CAP binding activates transcription in the presence of cAMP. E. coli catabolite activator protein
   3515..4597    -  CDS            lacI: lac repressor; lacI; The lac repressor binds to the lac operator to inhibit transcription in E. coli. This inhibition can be relieved by adding lactose or isopropyl-β-D-thiogalactopyranoside (IPTG).
   4598..4675    -  promoter       lacI promoter: lacI
   4683..4962    -  CDS            TcR (fragment): tetracycline efflux protein; tet; confers resistance to tetracycline
   4984..5002    +  promoter       T7 promoter: promoter for bacteriophage T7 RNA polymerase
   5003..5027    +  protein_bind   lac operator: The lac repressor binds to the lac operator to inhibit transcription in E. coli. This inhibition can be relieved by adding lactose or isopropyl-β-D-thiogalactopyranoside (IPTG). lac repressor encoded by lacI
   5042..5064    +  RBS            RBS: efficient ribosome binding site from bacteriophage T7 gene 10 (Olins and Rangwala, 1989)
   5077..5094    +  CDS            7xHis (fragment): 6xHis affinity tag
   5095..5748    +  CDS            GST26_SCHJA: Experimental evidence at protein level: Swiss-Prot protein existence level 1. GST isoenzymes appear to play a central role in the parasite detoxification system. Other functions are also suspected including a role in increasing the solubility of haematin in the parasite gut. From Schistosoma japonicum (Blood fluke).
   5791..6834    +  CDS            YOD1: OTU1_HUMAN - Also known as DUBA8, HIN7, OTUD2. Experimental evidence at protein level: Swiss-Prot protein existence level 1. Hydrolase that can remove conjugated ubiquitin from proteins and participates in endoplasmic reticulum-associated degradation (ERAD) for misfolded lumenal proteins. May act by triming the ubiquitin chain on the associated substrate to facilitate their threading through the VCP/p97 pore. Ubiquitin moieties on substrates may present a steric impediment to the threading process when the substrate is transferred to the VCP pore and threaded through VCP's axial channel. Media
   6858..6875    +  CDS            9xHis (fragment): 9xHis affinity tag
   6885..6934    +  CDS            SET1 (fragment): solubility-enhancement tag derived from T7 phage gene 10B
   6942..6989    +  terminator     T7 terminator: transcription terminator for bacteriophage T7 RNA polymerase
>Addgene plasmid #61409 | pOPINK-OTUD2 (full-length, aa 1-348) | depositor full sequence | sequence record 99852 | pOPINK-OTUD2 (full-length, aa 1-348) sequence 7014 bps
TGGCGAATGGG
[124 nt withheld, positions 12-135]
C
[91 nt withheld, positions 137-227]
A
[49 nt withheld, positions 229-277]
CCTTTGACGTTGGAGTCCACGTTCTTT
[37 nt withheld, positions 305-341]
ACCCTATCTCGGTCTATTCTTTTGATTTATAAGGGATTTTGCCGATTTCGGCCTATTGGTTAAAAAATGA
GCTGATTTAACAAAAATTTAACGCGAATTTTAACAAAATATTAACGTTTACAATTTCAGGTGGCACTTTT
CGGGGAAATGTGCGCGGAACCCCTATTTGTTTATTTTTCTAAATACATTCAAATATGTATCCGCTCATGA
ATTAATTCTTAGAAAAACTCATCGAGCATCAAATGAAACTGCAATTTATTCATATCAGGATTATCAATAC
CATATTTTTGAAAAAGCCGTTTCTGTAATGAAGGAGAAAACTCACCGAGGCAGTTCCATAGGATGGCAAG
ATCCTGGTATCGGTCTGCGATTCCGACTCGTCCAACATCAATACAACCTATTAATTTCCCCTCGTCAAAA
ATAAGGTTATCAAGTGAGAAATCACCATGAGTGACGACTGAATCCGGTGAGAATGGCAAAAGTTTATGCA
TTTCTTTCCAGACTTGTTCAACAGGCCAGCCATTACGCTCGTCATCAAAATCACTCGCATCAACCAAACC
GTTATTCATTCGTGATTGCGCCTGAGCGAGACGAAATACGCGATCGCTGTTAAAAGGACAATTACAAACA
GGAATCGAATGCAACCGGCGCAGGAACACTGCCAGCGCATCAACAATATTTTCACCTGAATCAGGATATT
CTTCTAATACCTGGAATGCTGTTTTCCCGGGGATCGCAGTGGTGAGTAACCATGCATCATCAGGAGTACG
GATAAAATGCTTGATGGTCGGAAGAGGCATAAATTCCGTCAGCCAGTTTAGTCTGACCATCTCATCTGTA
ACATCATTGGCAACGCTACCTTTGCCATGTTTCAGAAACAACTCTGGCGCATCGGGCTTCCCATACAATC
GATAGATTGTCGCACCTGATTGCCCGACATTATCGCGAGCCCATTTATACCCATATAAATCAGCATCCAT
GTTGGAATTTAATCGCGGCCTAGAGCAAGACGTTTCCCGTTGAATATGGCTCATAACACCCCTTGTATTA
CTGTTTATGTAAGCAGACAGTTTTATTGTTCATGACCAAAATCCCTTAACGTGAGTTTTCGTTCCACTGA
GCGTCAGACCCCGTAGAAAAGATCAAAGGATCTTCTTGAGATCCTTTTTTTCTGCGCGTAATCTGCTGCT
TGCAAACAAAAAAACCACCGCTACCAGCGGTGGTTTGTTTGCCGGATCAAGAGCTACCAACTCTTTTTCC
GAAGGTAACTGGCTTCAGCAGAGCGCAGATACCAAATACTGTCCTTCTAGTGTAGCCGTAGTTAGGCCAC
CACTTCAAGAACTCTGTAGCACCGCCTACATACCTCGCTCTGCTAATCCTGTTACCAGTGGCTGCTGCCA
GTGGCGATAAGTCGTGTCTTACCGGGTTGGACTCAAGACGATAGTTACCGGATAAGGCGCAGCGGTCGGG
CTGAACGGGGGGTTCGTGCACACAGCCCAGCTTGGAGCGAACGACCTACACCGAACTGAGATACCTACAG
CGTGAGCTATGAGAAAGCGCCACGCTTCCCGAAGGGAGAAAGGCGGACAGGTATCCGGTAAGCGGCAGGG
TCGGAACAGGAGAGCGCACGAGGGAGCTTCCAGGGGGAAACGCCTGGTATCTTTATAGTCCTGTCGGGTT
TCGCCACCTCTGACTTGAGCGTCGATTTTTGTGATGCTCGTCAGGGGGGCGGAGCCTATGGAAAAACGCC
AGCAACGCGGCCTTTTTACGGTTCCTGGCCTTTTGCTGGCCTTTTGCTCACATGTTCTTTCCTGCGTTAT
CCCCTGATTCTGTGGATAACCGTATTACCGCCTTTGAGTGAGCTGATACCGCTCGCCGCAGCCGAACGAC
CGAGCGCAGCGAGTCAGTGAGCGAGGAAGCGGAAGAGCGCCTGATGCGGTATTTTCTCCTTACGCATCTG
TGCGGTATTTCACACCGCATATATGGTGCACTCTCAGTACAATCTGCTCTGATGCCGCATAGTTAAGCCA
GTATACACTCCGCTATCGCTACGTGACTGGGTCATGGCTGCGCCCCGACACCCGCCAACACCCGCTGACG
CGCCCTGACGGGCTTGTCTGCTCCCGGCATCCGCTTACAGACAAGCTGTGACCGTCTCCGGGAGCTGCAT
GTGTCAGAGGTTTTCACCGTCATCACCGAAACGCGCGAGGCAGCTGCGGTAAAGCTCATCAGCGTGGTCG
TGAAGCGATTCACAGATGTCTGCCTGTTCATCCGCGTCCAGCTCGTTGAGTTTCTCCAGAAGCGTTAATG
TCTGGCTTCTGATAAAGCGGGCCATGTTAAGGGCGGTTTTTTCCTGTTTGGTCACTGATGCCTCCGTGTA
AGGGGGATTTCTGTTCATGGGGGTAATGATACCGATGAAACGAGAGAGGATGCTCACGATACGGGTTACT
GATGATGAACATGCCCGGTTACTGGAACGTTGTGAGGGTAAACAACTGGCGGTATGGATGCGGCGGGACC
AGAGAAAAATCACTCAGGGTCAATGCCAGCGCTTCGTTAATACAGATGTAGGTGTTCCACAGGGTAGCCA
GCAGCATCCTGCGATGCAGATCCGGAACATAATGGTGCAGGGCGCTGACTTCCGCGTTTCCAGACTTTAC
GAAACACGGAAACCGAAGACCATTCATGTTGTTGCTCAGGTCGCAGACGTTTTGCAGCAGCAGTCGCTTC
ACGTTCGCTCGCGTATCGGTGATTCATTCTGCTAACCAGTAAGGCAACCCCGCCAGCCTAGCCGGGTCCT
CAACGACAGGAGCACGATCATGCGCACCCGTGGGGCCGCCATGCCGGCGATAATGGCCTGCTTCTCGCCG
AAACGTTTGGTGGCGGGACCAGTGACGAAGGCTTGAGCGAGGGCGTGCAAGATTCCGAATACCGCAAGCG
ACAGGCCGATCATCGTCGCGCTCCAGCGAAAGCGGTCCTCGCCGAAAATGACCCAGAGCGCTGCCGGCAC
CTGTCCTACGAGTTGCATGATAAAGAAGACAGTCATAAGTGCGGCGACGATAGTCATGCCCCGCGCCCAC
CGGAAGGAGCTGACTGGGTTGAAGGCTCTCAAGGGCATCGGTCGAGATCCCGGTGCCTAATGAGTGAGCT
AACTTACATTAATTGCGTTGCGCTCACTGCCCGCTTTCCAGTCGGGAAACCTGTCGTGCCAGCTGCATTA
ATGAATCGGCCAACGCGCGGGGAGAGGCGGTTTGCGTATTGGGCGCCAGGGTGGTTTTTCTTTTCACCAG
TGAGACGGGCAACAGCTGATTGCCCTTCACCGCCTGGCCCTGAGAGAGTTGCAGCAAGCGGTCCACGCTG
GTTTGCCCCAGCAGGCGAAAATCCTGTTTGATGGTGGTTAACGGCGGGATATAACATGAGCTGTCTTCGG
TATCGTCGTATCCCACTACCGAGATATCCGCACCAACGCGCAGCCCGGACTCGGTAATGGCGCGCATTGC
GCCCAGCGCCATCTGATCGTTGGCAACCAGCATCGCAGTGGGAACGATGCCCTCATTCAGCATTTGCATG
GTTTGTTGAAAACCGGACATGGCACTCCAGTCGCCTTCCCGTTCCGCTATCGGCTGAATTTGATTGCGAG
TGAGATATTTATGCCAGCCAGCCAGACGCAGACGCGCCGAGACAGAACTTAATGGGCCCGCTAACAGCGC
GATTTGCTGGTGACCCAATGCGACCAGATGCTCCACGCCCAGTCGCGTACCGTCTTCATGGGAGAAAATA
ATACTGTTGATGGGTGTCTGGTCAGAGACATCAAGAAATAACGCCGGAACATTAGTGCAGGCAGCTTCCA
CAGCAATGGCATCCTGGTCATCCAGCGGATAGTTAATGATCAGCCCACTGACGCGTTGCGCGAGAAGATT
GTGCACCGCCGCTTTACAGGCTTCGACGCCGCTTCGTTCTACCATCGACACCACCACGCTGGCACCCAGT
TGATCGGCGCGAGATTTAATCGCCGCGACAATTTGCGACGGCGCGTGCAGGGCCAGACTGGAGGTGGCAA
CGCCAATCAGCAACGACTGTTTGCCCGCCAGTTGTTGTGCCACGCGGTTGGGAATGTAATTCAGCTCCGC
CATCGCCGCTTCCACTTTTTCCCGCGTTTTCGCAGAAACGTGGCTGGCCTGGTTCACCACGCGGGAAACG
GTCTGATAAGAGACACCGGCATACTCTGCGACATCGTATAACGTTACTGGTTTCACATTCACCACCCTGA
ATTGACTCTCTTCCGGGCGCTATCATGCCATACCGCGAAAGGTTTTGCGCCATTCGATGGTGTCCGGGAT
CTCGACGCTCTCCCTTATGCGACTCCTGCATTAGGAAGCAGCCCAGTAGTAGGTTGAGGCCGTTGAGCAC
CGCCGCCGCAAGGAATGGTGCATGCAAGGAGATGGCGCCCAACAGTCCCCCGGCCACGGGGCCTGCCACC
ATACCCACGCCGAAACAAGCGCTCATGAGCCCGAAGTGGCGAGCCCGATCTTCCCCATCGGTGATGTCGG
CGATATAGGCGCCAGCAACCGCACCTGTGGCGCCGGTGATGCCGGCCACGATGCGTCCGGCGTAGAGGAT
CGAGATCTCGATCCCGCGAAATTAATACGACTCACTATAGGGGAATTGTGAGCGGATAACAATTCCCCTC
TAGAAATAATTTTGTTTAACTTTAAGAAGGAGATATACCATGGCACATCACCATCACCATCACATGTCCC
CTATACTAGGTTATTGGAAAATTAAGGGCCTTGTGCAACCCACTCGACTTCTTTTGGAATATCTTGAAGA
AAAATATGAAGAGCATTTGTATGAGCGCGATGAAGGTGATAAATGGCGAAACAAAAAGTTTGAATTGGGT
TTGGAGTTTCCCAATCTTCCTTATTATATTGATGGTGATGTTAAATTAACACAGTCTATGGCCATCATAC
GTTATATAGCTGACAAGCACAACATGTTGGGTGGTTGTCCAAAAGAGCGTGCAGAGATTTCAATGCTTGA
AGGAGCGGTTTTGGATATTAGATACGGTGTTTCGAGAATTGCATATAGTAAAGACTTTGAAACTCTCAAA
GTTGATTTTCTTAGCAAGCTACCTGAAATGCTGAAAATGTTCGAAGATCGTTTATGTCATAAAACATATT
TAAATGGTGATCATGTAACCCATCCTGACTTCATGTTGTATGACGCTCTTGATGTTGTTTTATACATGGA
CCCAATGTGCCTGGATGCGTTCCCAAAATTAGTTTGTTTTAAAAAACGTATTGAAGCTATCCCACAAATT
GATAAGTACTTGAAATCCAGCAAGTATATAGCATGGCCTTTGCAGGGCTGGCAAGCCACGTTTGGTGGTG
GCGACCATCCTCCAAAATCGGATCTGAGCAGCGGTCTGGAAGTTCTGTTTCAGGGCCCGATGTTTGGCCC
CGCTAAAGGTCGCCATTTTGGAGTCCACCCGGCGCCTGGTTTCCCCGGCGGCGTCTCCCAACAGGCTGCC
GGGACCAAAGCTGGCCCCGCGGGTGCCTGGCCTGTGGGCAGCCGGACCGACACGATGTGGCGGCTCCGCT
GCAAGGCCAAGGACGGCACCCATGTTTTGCAGGGGCTGTCCAGCCGGACCCGGGTGCGGGAACTCCAGGG
CCAAATTGCCGCCATCACCGGGATCGCCCCCGGCGGTCAGCGAATCCTCGTCGGATACCCTCCCGAGTGC
CTGGATCTCAGCAATGGGGATACCATTCTGGAAGACTTGCCCATCCAATCTGGTGACATGCTGATCATTG
AAGAAGACCAAACCAGGCCCAGAAGTTCACCTGCATTTACTAAACGTGGTGCTTCTAGTTACGTCAGGGA
AACTTTGCCTGTGCTTACCAGAACCGTGGTCCCAGCAGACAACTCTTGCCTCTTTACTAGTGTGTACTAT
GTCGTCGAAGGAGGAGTCTTGAATCCAGCTTGTGCCCCTGAGATGAGACGCCTCATAGCACAAATTGTAG
CAAGCGATCCAGACTTCTATAGTGAGGCAATACTGGGAAAAACAAATCAAGAGTACTGTGACTGGATCAA
AAGGGATGACACTTGGGGAGGAGCAATAGAGATATCGATTTTGTCCAAGTTTTACCAATGTGAAATATGT
GTAGTGGATACACAGACAGTAAGAATTGATCGTTTTGGGGAAGATGCAGGATATACCAAAAGGGTTCTGC
TTATTTATGATGGCATCCACTATGATCCACTTCAGCGTAACTTCCCTGATCCAGATACACCTCCTCTGAC
CATTTTCTCCTCTAATGATGATATTGTTCTTGTACAAGCACTGGAATTAGCAGATGAAGCTAGAAGAAGG
AGACAGTTTACTGATGTCAACCGCTTCACCCTGAGATGCATGGTATGTCAGAAAGGATTAACTGGACAAG
CAGAAGCAAGGGAACATGCCAAGGAGACAGGCCATACCAACTTTGGAGAAGTGTAAAGCTTTCTAGACCA
TTTAAACACCACCACCACCACCACTGAGATCCGGCTGCTAACAAAGCCCGAAAGGAAGCTGAGTTGGCTG
CTGCCACCGCTGAGCAATAACTAGCATAACCCCTTGGGGCCTCTAAACGGGTCTTGAGGGGTTTTTTGCT
GAAAGGAGGAACTATATCCGGAT
