>Addgene plasmid #61409 | pOPINK-OTUD2 (full-length, aa 1-348) | addgene partial sequence | sequence record 101911 | T7 5'-TAATACGACTCACTATAGGG-3'
GAGATATACCATGGCACATCACCATCACCATCACATGTCCCCTATACTAGGTTATTGGAAAATTAAGGGC
CTTGTGCAACCCACTCGACTTCTTTTGGAATATCTTGAAGAAAAATATGAAGAGCATTTGTATGAGCGCG
ATGAAGGTGATAAATGGCGAAACAAAAAGTTTGAATTGGGTTTGGAGTTTCCCAATCTTCCTTATTATAT
TGATGGTGATGTTAAATTAACACAGTCTATGGCCATCATACGTTATATAGCTGACAAGCACAACATGTTG
GGTGGTTGTCCAAAAGAGCGTGCAGAGATTTCAATGCTTGAAGGAGCGGTTTTGGATATTAGATACGGTG
TTTCGAGAATTGCATATAGTAAAGACTTTGAAACTCTCAAAGTTGATTTTCTTAGCAAGCTACCTGAAAT
GCTGAAAATGTTCGAAGATCGTTTATGTCATAAAACATATTTAAATGGTGATCATGTAACCCATCCTGAC
TTCATGTTGTATGACGCTCTTGATGTTGTTTTATACATGGACCCAATGTGCCTGGATGCGTTCCCAAAAT
TAGTTTGTTTTAAAAAACGTATTGAAGCTATCCCACAAATTGATAAGTACTTGAAATCCA
