>Addgene plasmid #61409 | pOPINK-OTUD2 (full-length, aa 1-348) | addgene partial sequence | sequence record 101912 | T7term 5'-GCTAGTTATTGCTCAGCGG-3'
ATACCATTCTGGAAGACTTGCCCATCCAATCTGGTGACATGCTGATCATTGAAGAAGACCAAACCAGGCC
CAGAAGTTCACCTGCATTTACTAAACGTGGTGCTTCTAGTTACGTCAGGGAAACTTTGCCTGTGCTTACC
AGAACCGTGGTCCCAGCAGACAACTCTTGCCTCTTTACTAGTGTGTACTATGTCGTCGAAGGAGGAGTCT
TGAATCCAGCTTGTGCCCCTGAGATGAGACGCCTCATAGCACAAATTGTAGCAAGCGATCCAGACTTCTA
TAGTGAGGCAATACTGGGAAAAACAAATCAAGAGTACTGTGACTGGATCAAAAGGGATGACACTTGGGGA
GGAGCAATAGAGATATCGATTTTGTCCAAGTTTTACCAATGTGAAATATGTGTAGTGGATACACAGACAG
TAAGAATTGATCGTTTTGGGGAAGATGCAGGATATACCAAAAGGGTTCTGCTTATTTATGATGGCATCCA
CTATGATCCACTTCAGCGTAACTTCCCTGATCCAGATACACCTCCTCTGACCATTTTCTCCTCTAATGAT
GATATTGTTCTTGTACAAGCACTGGAATTAGCAGATGAAGCTAGAAGAAGGAGACAGTTTACTGATGTCA
ACCGCTTCACCCTGAGATGCATGGTATGTCAGAAAGGATTAACTGGACAAGCAGAAGCAAGGGAACATGC
CAAGGAGACAGGCCATACCAACTTTGGAGAAGTGTAAAGCTTTCTAGACCATTTAAACACCACCACCACC
ACCACTGAGATCCGGCTGCT
